Addgene plasmid #175421: pCDNA4TO-3XFLAG Halo K164A/H165A nsp1
Purpose: Expresses K164A/H165A CoV2 nsp1 in mammalian cells. This contains a 3XFLAG Halo tag fusion to nsp1.
Depositing lab: Britt Glaunsinger. Depositing organization: University of California, Berkeley. Publication: The N-terminal domain of SARS-CoV-2 nsp1 plays key roles in suppression of cellular gene expression and preservation of viral gene expression. Mendez AS, Ly M, Gonzalez-Sanchez AM, Hartenian E, Ingolia NT, Cate JH, Glaunsinger BA. Cell Rep. 2021 Oct 19;37(3):109841. doi: 10.1016/j.celrep.2021.109841. Epub 2021 Sep 30. PubMed 34624207.
Backbone
  Vector backbone: pCDNA4
  Backbone size w/o insert (bp): 6028
  Total vector size (bp): 6567
  Vector type: Mammalian Expression
  Selectable markers: Zeocin
Growth in bacteria
  Bacterial resistance: Ampicillin, 100 μg/mL
  Growth temperature: 37°C
  Growth strain: DH5alpha
  Copy number: High Copy
Gene/Insert
  Gene/Insert name: CoV2 nsp1 (alt name: nsp1)
  Species: CoV2
  Insert size (bp): 539
  Promoter: CMV
  Tag / fusion protein: 3XFLAG Halo (N terminal on backbone)
  Cloning method: Unknown
  Sequencing primers: 5′ CMV forward; 3′ BGH reverse
Terms and licenses: Academic/Nonprofit Terms; Industry Terms: Not Available to Industry
How to cite: pCDNA4TO-3XFLAG Halo K164A/H165A nsp1 was a gift from Britt Glaunsinger (Addgene plasmid # 175421 ; http://n2t.net/addgene:175421 ; RRID:Addgene_175421)
