[The description below was written by a language model from this plasmid's Addgene catalogue record and pLannotate feature annotations shown in this document.]
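Description:
pCDNA4TO-3XFLAG Halo K164A/H165A nsp1 is a mammalian expression plasmid of about 6.6 kb built on the pCDNA4 (TO) backbone. It is propagated in E. coli through a high-copy ColE1/pUC-type origin with ampicillin selection from the bla gene, and it also carries an f1 phage origin. For selection in mammalian cells it has a Zeocin resistance cassette in which the Sh ble gene sits behind tandem SV40 early and bacterial EM7 promoters and is followed by an SV40 polyadenylation signal.

The expression cassette is driven by the CMV immediate early enhancer and promoter. Immediately downstream are two short elements that the automated annotation matches to tet operator-containing promoters. This fits the "TO" design, in which tet operators let a Tet repressor silence transcription until tetracycline or doxycycline is added; in cells lacking the repressor, expression would be constitutive. The open reading frame encodes an N-terminal 3XFLAG epitope (only a FLAG fragment is annotated) followed by HaloTag, a modified dehalogenase that bonds covalently to chloroalkane ligands. A TEV protease cleavage site comes next, and then SARS-CoV-2 nsp1 carrying the K164A/H165A substitutions. The annotation tool labels the nsp1 segment as a fragment of the viral replicase polyprotein 1a and attaches an nsp10 description, which is generic polyprotein text and not a description of this insert. Transcripts terminate at the bGH polyadenylation signal.

The plasmid is used to express tagged mutant nsp1 in mammalian cells. The FLAG and Halo tags allow detection, labelling or capture, and the TEV site permits tag removal. The associated study examined how nsp1 suppresses cellular gene expression while preserving viral gene expression, although the record does not state the functional effect of this double mutation.
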