Features (pLannotate 1.2.2; 25 found; start..end, strand, type, name):
      1..380     +  enhancer       CMV enhancer: human cytomegalovirus immediate early enhancer
    381..584     +  promoter       CMV promoter: human cytomegalovirus (CMV) immediate early promoter
    586..605     +  promoter       PLtetO-1 promoter (fragment): modified phage lambda PL promoter with tet operator sites (Lutz and Bujard, 1997)
    607..626     +  promoter       PLtetO-1 promoter (fragment): modified phage lambda PL promoter with tet operator sites (Lutz and Bujard, 1997)
    634..667     +  promoter       TRE3GV promoter (fragment): 3rd-generation Tet-responsive promoter that can be activated by binding of Tet-On® 3G, optimized for retroviral and lentiviral vectors
    805..825     +  CDS            FLAG (fragment): FLAG® epitope tag, followed by an enterokinase cleavage site
    835..1722    +  CDS            HaloTag®: modified bacterial dehalogenase that forms covalent bonds with chloroalkane derivatives
   1735..1755    +  CDS            TEV site: tobacco etch virus (TEV) protease recognition and cleavage site
   1762..2298    +  CDS            R1A_SARS2 (fragment) (sequence partly withheld): Experimental evidence at protein level: Swiss-Prot protein existence level 1. [Non-structural protein 10]: Plays a pivotal role in viral transcription by stimulating both nsp14 3'-5' exoribonuclease and nsp16 2'-O-methyltransferase activities. Therefore plays an essential role in viral mRNAs cap methylation. From Severe acute respiratory syndrome coronavirus 2 (2019-nCoV) (SARS-CoV-2).
   2350..2574    +  polyA_signal   bGH poly(A) signal: bovine growth hormone polyadenylation signal
   2578..2599    +  promoter       SV40 promoter (fragment): SV40 enhancer and early promoter
   2620..3048    +  rep_origin     f1 ori (sequence partly withheld): f1 bacteriophage origin of replication; arrow indicates direction of (+) strand synthesis
   3062..3391    +  promoter       SV40 promoter: SV40 enhancer and early promoter
   3439..3486    +  promoter       EM7 promoter: synthetic bacterial promoter&nbsp
   3505..3879    +  CDS            BleoR: antibiotic-binding protein; Sh ble from Streptoalloteichus hindustanus; confers resistance to bleomycin, phleomycin, and Zeocin™
   3889..4014    +  CDS            ble (fragment): BLE_KLEPN - Experimental evidence at protein level: Swiss-Prot protein existence level 1. Binding protein with a strong affinity to the bleomycin family of antibiotics. Binds to CL990; an antimitotic-antibiotic compound. From Klebsiella pneumoniae.
   4009..4130    +  polyA_signal   SV40 poly(A) signal: SV40 polyadenylation signal
   4203..4219    -  protein_bind   lac operator: The lac repressor binds to the lac operator to inhibit transcription in E. coli. This inhibition can be relieved by adding lactose or isopropyl-β-D-thiogalactopyranoside (IPTG). lac repressor encoded by lacI
   4227..4257    -  promoter       lac promoter: promoter for the E. coli lac operon
   4272..4293    -  protein_bind   CAP binding site: CAP binding activates transcription in the presence of cAMP. E. coli catabolite activator protein
   4306..4398    -  CDS            lacI (fragment): lac repressor; lacI; The lac repressor binds to the lac operator to inhibit transcription in E. coli. This inhibition can be relieved by adding lactose or isopropyl-β-D-thiogalactopyranoside (IPTG).
   4581..5169    -  rep_origin     ori: high-copy-number ColE1/pMB1/pBR322/pUC origin of replication
   5340..6200    -  CDS            AmpR: β-lactamase; bla; confers resistance to ampicillin, carbenicillin, and related antibiotics
   6201..6305    -  promoter       AmpR promoter: bla
   6364..6416    -  misc_feature   bom (fragment): basis of mobility region from pBR322
>Addgene plasmid #175421 | pCDNA4TO-3XFLAG Halo K164A/H165A nsp1 | addgene full sequence | sequence record 345023 | Addgene NGS Result
GACATTGATTATTGACTAGTTATTAATAGTAATCAATTACGGGGTCATTAGTTCATAGCCCATATATGGA
GTTCCGCGTTACATAACTTACGGTAAATGGCCCGCCTGGCTGACCGCCCAACGACCCCCGCCCATTGACG
TCAATAATGACGTATGTTCCCATAGTAACGCCAATAGGGACTTTCCATTGACGTCAATGGGTGGAGTATT
TACGGTAAACTGCCCACTTGGCAGTACATCAAGTGTATCATATGCCAAGTACGCCCCCTATTGACGTCAA
TGACGGTAAATGGCCCGCCTGGCATTATGCCCAGTACATGACCTTATGGGACTTTCCTACTTGGCAGTAC
ATCTACGTATTAGTCATCGCTATTACCATGGTGATGCGGTTTTGGCAGTACATCAATGGGCGTGGATAGC
GGTTTGACTCACGGGGATTTCCAAGTCTCCACCCCATTGACGTCAATGGGAGTTTGTTTTGGCACCAAAA
TCAACGGGACTTTCCAAAATGTCGTAACAACTCCGCCCCATTGACGCAAATGGGCGGTAGGCGTGTACGG
TGGGAGGTCTATATAAGCAGAGCTCTCCCTATCAGTGATAGAGATCTCCCTATCAGTGATAGAGATCGTC
GACGAGCTCGTTTAGTGAACCGTCAGATCGCCTGGAGACGCCATCCACGCTGTTTTGACCTCCATAGAAG
ACACCGGGACCGATCCAGCCTCCGGACTCTAGCGTTTAAACTTAAGCTTACCAATGATGGACTACAAGGA
CCACGACGGCGACTACAAGGACCACGACATCGACTACAAGGACGACGACGACAAGGGGGCGGCCGCAGAA
ATCGGTACTGGCTTTCCATTCGACCCTCATTATGTGGAAGTCCTGGGCGAGCGCATGCACTACGTCGATG
TTGGTCCGCGCGATGGCACCCCTGTGCTGTTCCTGCACGGTAACCCGACCTCCTCCTACGTGTGGCGCAA
CATCATCCCGCATGTTGCACCGACCCATCGCTGCATTGCTCCAGACCTGATCGGTATGGGCAAATCCGAC
AAACCAGACCTGGGTTATTTCTTCGACGACCACGTCCGCTTCATGGATGCCTTCATCGAAGCCCTGGGTC
TGGAAGAGGTCGTCCTGGTCATTCACGACTGGGGCTCCGCTCTGGGTTTCCACTGGGCCAAGCGCAATCC
AGAGCGCGTCAAAGGTATTGCATTTATGGAGTTCATCCGCCCTATCCCGACCTGGGACGAATGGCCAGAA
TTTGCCCGCGAGACCTTCCAGGCCTTCCGCACCACCGACGTCGGCCGCAAGCTGATCATCGATCAGAACG
TTTTTATCGAGGGTACGCTGCCGATGGGTGTCGTCCGCCCGCTGACTGAAGTCGAGATGGACCATTACCG
CGAGCCGTTCCTGAATCCTGTTGACCGCGAGCCACTGTGGCGCTTCCCAAACGAGCTGCCAATCGCCGGT
GAGCCAGCGAACATCGTCGCGCTGGTCGAAGAATACATGGACTGGCTGCACCAGTCCCCTGTCCCGAAGC
TGCTGTTCTGGGGCACCCCAGGCGTTCTGATCCCACCGGCCGAAGCCGCTCGCCTGGCCAAAAGCCTGCC
TAACTGCAAGGCTGTGGACATCGGCCCGGGTCTGAATCTGCTGCAAGAAGACAACCCGGACCTGATCGGC
AGCGAGATCGCGCGCTGGCTGTCGACGCTCGAGATTTCCGGCGAGCCAACCACTGAGGATCTGTACTTTC
AGAGCGCGGCCGAGAGCCTTGTCCCTGGTTTCAAC
[348 nt withheld, positions 1786-2133]
AACGGTAATAAAGGAGCTGGTGGCCATAGTTACGGCGCCGATCTAAAGTCATTTGACTTAGGCGACGAGC
TTGGCACTGATCCTTATGAAGATTTTCAAGAAAACTGGAACACTGCAGCTAGCAGTGGTGTTACCCGTGA
ACTCATGCGTGAGCTTAACGGAGGGTAGGGCCGCTCGAGTCTAGAGGGCCCGTTTAAACCCGCTGATCAG
CCTCGACTGTGCCTTCTAGTTGCCAGCCATCTGTTGTTTGCCCCTCCCCCGTGCCTTCCTTGACCCTGGA
AGGTGCCACTCCCACTGTCCTTTCCTAATAAAATGAGGAAATTGCATCGCATTGTCTGAGTAGGTGTCAT
TCTATTCTGGGGGGTGGGGTGGGGCAGGACAGCAAGGGGGAGGATTGGGAAGACAATAGCAGGCATGCTG
GGGATGCGGTGGGCTCTATGGCTTCTGAGGCGGAAAGAACCAGCTGGGGCTCTAGGGGGTATCCCC
[124 nt withheld, positions 2620-2743]
C
[91 nt withheld, positions 2745-2835]
A
[49 nt withheld, positions 2837-2885]
CCTTTGACGTTGGAGTCCACGTTCTTT
[37 nt withheld, positions 2913-2949]
ACCCTATCTCGGTCTATTCTTTTGATTTATAAGGGATTTTGCCGATTTCGGCCTATTGGTTAAAAAATGA
GCTGATTTAACAAAAATTTAACGCGAATTAATTCTGTGGAATGTGTGTCAGTTAGGGTGTGGAAAGTCCC
CAGGCTCCCCAGCAGGCAGAAGTATGCAAAGCATGCATCTCAATTAGTCAGCAACCAGGTGTGGAAAGTC
CCCAGGCTCCCCAGCAGGCAGAAGTATGCAAAGCATGCATCTCAATTAGTCAGCAACCATAGTCCCGCCC
CTAACTCCGCCCATCCCGCCCCTAACTCCGCCCAGTTCCGCCCATTCTCCGCCCCATGGCTGACTAATTT
TTTTTATTTATGCAGAGGCCGAGGCCGCCTCTGCCTCTGAGCTATTCCAGAAGTAGTGAGGAGGCTTTTT
TGGAGGCCTAGGCTTTTGCAAAAAGCTCCCGGGAGCTTGTATATCCATTTTCGGATCTGATCAGCACGTG
TTGACAATTAATCATCGGCATAGTATATCGGCATAGTATAATACGACAAGGTGAGGAACTAAACCATGGC
CAAGTTGACCAGTGCCGTTCCGGTGCTCACCGCGCGCGACGTCGCCGGAGCGGTCGAGTTCTGGACCGAC
CGGCTCGGGTTCTCCCGGGACTTCGTGGAGGACGACTTCGCCGGTGTGGTCCGGGACGACGTGACCCTGT
TCATCAGCGCGGTCCAGGACCAGGTGGTGCCGGACAACACCCTGGCCTGGGTGTGGGTGCGCGGCCTGGA
CGAGCTGTACGCCGAGTGGTCGGAGGTCGTGTCCACGAACTTCCGGGACGCCTCCGGGCCGGCCATGACC
GAGATCGGCGAGCAGCCGTGGGGGCGGGAGTTCGCCCTGCGCGACCCGGCCGGCAACTGCGTGCACTTCG
TGGCCGAGGAGCAGGACTGACACGTGCTACGAGATTTCGATTCCACCGCCGCCTTCTATGAAAGGTTGGG
CTTCGGAATCGTTTTCCGGGACGCCGGCTGGATGATCCTCCAGCGCGGGGATCTCATGCTGGAGTTCTTC
GCCCACCCCAACTTGTTTATTGCAGCTTATAATGGTTACAAATAAAGCAATAGCATCACAAATTTCACAA
ATAAAGCATTTTTTTCACTGCATTCTAGTTGTGGTTTGTCCAAACTCATCAATGTATCTTATCATGTCTG
TATACCGTCGACCTCTAGCTAGAGCTTGGCGTAATCATGGTCATAGCTGTTTCCTGTGTGAAATTGTTAT
CCGCTCACAATTCCACACAACATACGAGCCGGAAGCATAAAGTGTAAAGCCTGGGGTGCCTAATGAGTGA
GCTAACTCACATTAATTGCGTTGCGCTCACTGCCCGCTTTCCAGTCGGGAAACCTGTCGTGCCAGCTGCA
TTAATGAATCGGCCAACGCGCGGGGAGAGGCGGTTTGCGTATTGGGCGCTCTTCCGCTTCCTCGCTCACT
GACTCGCTGCGCTCGGTCGTTCGGCTGCGGCGAGCGGTATCAGCTCACTCAAAGGCGGTAATACGGTTAT
CCACAGAATCAGGGGATAACGCAGGAAAGAACATGTGAGCAAAAGGCCAGCAAAAGGCCAGGAACCGTAA
AAAGGCCGCGTTGCTGGCGTTTTTCCATAGGCTCCGCCCCCCTGACGAGCATCACAAAAATCGACGCTCA
AGTCAGAGGTGGCGAAACCCGACAGGACTATAAAGATACCAGGCGTTTCCCCCTGGAAGCTCCCTCGTGC
GCTCTCCTGTTCCGACCCTGCCGCTTACCGGATACCTGTCCGCCTTTCTCCCTTCGGGAAGCGTGGCGCT
TTCTCATAGCTCACGCTGTAGGTATCTCAGTTCGGTGTAGGTCGTTCGCTCCAAGCTGGGCTGTGTGCAC
GAACCCCCCGTTCAGCCCGACCGCTGCGCCTTATCCGGTAACTATCGTCTTGAGTCCAACCCGGTAAGAC
ACGACTTATCGCCACTGGCAGCAGCCACTGGTAACAGGATTAGCAGAGCGAGGTATGTAGGCGGTGCTAC
AGAGTTCTTGAAGTGGTGGCCTAACTACGGCTACACTAGAAGAACAGTATTTGGTATCTGCGCTCTGCTG
AAGCCAGTTACCTTCGGAAAAAGAGTTGGTAGCTCTTGATCCGGCAAACAAACCACCGCTGGTAGCGGTG
GTTTTTTTGTTTGCAAGCAGCAGATTACGCGCAGAAAAAAAGGATCTCAAGAAGATCCTTTGATCTTTTC
TACGGGGTCTGACGCTCAGTGGAACGAAAACTCACGTTAAGGGATTTTGGTCATGAGATTATCAAAAAGG
ATCTTCACCTAGATCCTTTTAAATTAAAAATGAAGTTTTAAATCAATCTAAAGTATATATGAGTAAACTT
GGTCTGACAGTTACCAATGCTTAATCAGTGAGGCACCTATCTCAGCGATCTGTCTATTTCGTTCATCCAT
AGTTGCCTGACTCCCCGTCGTGTAGATAACTACGATACGGGAGGGCTTACCATCTGGCCCCAGTGCTGCA
ATGATACCGCGAGACCCACGCTCACCGGCTCCAGATTTATCAGCAATAAACCAGCCAGCCGGAAGGGCCG
AGCGCAGAAGTGGTCCTGCAACTTTATCCGCCTCCATCCAGTCTATTAATTGTTGCCGGGAAGCTAGAGT
AAGTAGTTCGCCAGTTAATAGTTTGCGCAACGTTGTTGCCATTGCTACAGGCATCGTGGTGTCACGCTCG
TCGTTTGGTATGGCTTCATTCAGCTCCGGTTCCCAACGATCAAGGCGAGTTACATGATCCCCCATGTTGT
GCAAAAAAGCGGTTAGCTCCTTCGGTCCTCCGATCGTTGTCAGAAGTAAGTTGGCCGCAGTGTTATCACT
CATGGTTATGGCAGCACTGCATAATTCTCTTACTGTCATGCCATCCGTAAGATGCTTTTCTGTGACTGGT
GAGTACTCAACCAAGTCATTCTGAGAATAGTGTATGCGGCGACCGAGTTGCTCTTGCCCGGCGTCAATAC
GGGATAATACCGCGCCACATAGCAGAACTTTAAAAGTGCTCATCATTGGAAAACGTTCTTCGGGGCGAAA
ACTCTCAAGGATCTTACCGCTGTTGAGATCCAGTTCGATGTAACCCACTCGTGCACCCAACTGATCTTCA
GCATCTTTTACTTTCACCAGCGTTTCTGGGTGAGCAAAAACAGGAAGGCAAAATGCCGCAAAAAAGGGAA
TAAGGGCGACACGGAAATGTTGAATACTCATACTCTTCCTTTTTCAATATTATTGAAGCATTTATCAGGG
TTATTGTCTCATGAGCGGATACATATTTGAATGTATTTAGAAAAATAAACAAATAGGGGTTCCGCGCACA
TTTCCCCGAAAAGTGCCACCTGACGTCGACGGATCGGGAGATCTCCCGATCCCCTATGGTGCACTCTCAG
TACAATCTGCTCTGATGCCGCATAGTTAAGCCAGTATCTGCTCCCTGCTTGTGTGTTGGAGGTCGCTGAG
TAGTGCGCGAGCAAAATTTAAGCTACAACAAGGCAAGGCTTGACCGACAATTGCATGAAGAATCTGCTTA
GGGTTAGGCGTTTTGCGCTGCTTCGCGATGTACGGGCCAGATATACGCGTT
